Addgene plasmid #167885: NAX_CAGGS_CAS9_m4_VPR_KanR neo
Purpose: PiggyBac compatible plasmid expressing dCas9-VPR
Depositing lab: Alejandro Chavez & Nan Cher Yeo. Depositing organization: Columbia University. Publication: Generation and application of a versatile CRISPR toolkit for mammalian cell engineering. Nghi Dang , Alissa Lance-Byrne, Angela Tung, Xiaoge Guo, Ryan J Cecchi, Joanna Buchthal, Alejandro Chavez, Nan Cher Yeo. Synthetic Biology, Volume 6, Issue 1, 2021 10.1093/synbio/ysab033.
Backbone
  Vector backbone: pB-CAGGS
  Vector type: CRISPR
  Selectable markers: Neomycin (select with G418)
Growth in bacteria
  Bacterial resistance: Ampicillin, 100 μg/mL
  Growth temperature: 30°C
  Growth strain: NEB Stable
  Copy number: High Copy
Gene/Insert
  Gene/Insert name: dCas9-VPR
  Species: Synthetic
  Mutation: D10A, D839A, H840A, N863A
  Cloning method: Gibson Cloning
Terms and licenses: Academic/Nonprofit Terms; Industry Terms: Not Available to Industry
How to cite: NAX_CAGGS_CAS9_m4_VPR_KanR neo was a gift from Alejandro Chavez & Nan Cher Yeo (Addgene plasmid # 167885 ; http://n2t.net/addgene:167885 ; RRID:Addgene_167885)
