[The description below was written by a language model from this plasmid's Addgene catalogue record and pLannotate feature annotations shown in this document.]
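Description:
NAX_CAGGS_CAS9_m4_VPR_KanR neo is a PiggyBac-compatible mammalian expression plasmid, built on the pB-CAGGS backbone, that delivers the CRISPR activator dCas9-VPR. It is maintained in E. coli through a high-copy ColE1/pUC-type origin with ampicillin resistance (AmpR under its bla promoter). An f1 origin and remnants of the lac promoter/operator, lacI and lacZα remain from the parental cloning vector. The annotation also flags short lambda phage B gene fragments on either side of the bacterial backbone, whose role the record does not explain. The PiggyBac terminal repeats themselves were not called by the annotation software. Transposon compatibility therefore rests on the catalogue description, and the sequence is listed as a partial NGS result.

The payload is driven by the CAGGS promoter: CMV enhancer, chicken β-actin promoter and a chimeric β-actin/β-globin intron. This gives strong, broadly active expression in mammalian cells. It transcribes Cas9m4, a Streptococcus pyogenes Cas9 carrying D10A, D839A, H840A and N863A. These mutations abolish nuclease activity while preserving guide RNA-directed DNA binding. Fused downstream are a fragment of human RELA (p65) and the Epstein-Barr virus Rta activation domain. The VP64 portion of the tripartite VPR activator presumably lies in the unannotated stretch between Cas9 and p65. An HSV TK polyadenylation signal ends the unit. A separate cassette uses the EF-1α core promoter to express NeoR/KanR with an SV40 poly(A) signal, allowing G418 selection.

When co-delivered with a PiggyBac transposase, the construct is suited to generating stable cell lines expressing dCas9-VPR. No guide RNA cassette is annotated, so guides for programmable activation of endogenous genes would be supplied separately.
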