Features (pLannotate 1.2.2; 22 found; start..end, strand, type, name):
    499..4602    +  CDS            Cas9m4: catalytically dead mutant of the Cas9 endonuclease from the Streptococcus pyogenes Type II CRISPR/Cas system RNA-guided DNA-binding protein that lacks endonuclease activity due to the mutations D10A, D839A, H840A, and N863A (Mali et al., 2013)
   4861..5640    +  CDS            RELA (fragment): TF65_HUMAN - Also known as NFKB3. Experimental evidence at protein level: Swiss-Prot protein existence level 1. NF-kappa-B is a pleiotropic transcription factor present in almost all cell types and is the endpoint of a series of signal transduction events that are initiated by a vast array of stimuli related to many biological processes such as inflammation, immunity, differentiation, cell growth, tumorigenesis and apoptosis. NF-kappa-B is a homo- or heterodimeric complex formed by the Rel-like domain- containing proteins RELA/p65, RELB, NFKB1/p105, NFKB1/p50, REL and NFKB2/p52. The heterodime
   5659..6228    +  CDS            Rta AD: transcriptional activation domain from the human herpesvirus 4 (Epstein-Barr virus) replication and transcription activator Rta/BRLF1 (Hardwick et al., 1992; Chavez et al., 2015)
   6297..6345    +  polyA_signal   HSV TK poly(A) signal: herpes simplex virus thymidine kinase polyadenylation signal (Cole and Stacy, 1985)
   6577..6788    +  promoter       EF-1α core promoter: core promoter for human elongation factor EF-1α
   6804..7598    +  CDS            NeoR/KanR: aminoglycoside phosphotransferase from Tn5; aph(3')-II (or nptII); confers resistance to neomycin, kanamycin, and G418 (Geneticin®)
   7602..7723    +  polyA_signal   SV40 poly(A) signal: SV40 polyadenylation signal
   7741..7833    +  ncRNA          G-CSF SLDE: Accession: RF00183 - G-CSF factor stem-loop destabilising element (SLDE)
   8530..8997    +  CDS            B (fragment): PORTL_LAMBD - Experimental evidence at protein level: Swiss-Prot protein existence level 1. Forms the portal vertex of the capsid (PubMed:6228056, PubMed:6232391). This portal plays critical roles in head assembly, genome packaging, neck/tail attachment, and genome ejection (Probable). The portal protein multimerizes as a single ring-shaped homododecamer arranged around a central channel (PubMed:6232391). Binds to the terminase subunits to form the packaging machine (PubMed:7799432). From Escherichia phage lambda (Bacteriophage lambda).
   9033..9055    -  protein_bind   lac operator (fragment): The lac repressor binds to the lac operator to inhibit transcription in E. coli. This inhibition can be relieved by adding lactose or isopropyl-β-D-thiogalactopyranoside (IPTG). lac repressor encoded by lacI
   9059..9089    -  promoter       lac promoter: promoter for the E. coli lac operon
   9104..9125    -  protein_bind   CAP binding site: CAP binding activates transcription in the presence of cAMP. E. coli catabolite activator protein
   9138..9230    -  CDS            lacI (fragment): lac repressor; lacI; The lac repressor binds to the lac operator to inhibit transcription in E. coli. This inhibition can be relieved by adding lactose or isopropyl-β-D-thiogalactopyranoside (IPTG).
   9413..10001   -  rep_origin     ori: high-copy-number ColE1/pMB1/pBR322/pUC origin of replication
  10172..11032   -  CDS            AmpR: β-lactamase; bla; confers resistance to ampicillin, carbenicillin, and related antibiotics
  11033..11137   -  promoter       AmpR promoter: bla
  11190..11618   -  rep_origin     f1 ori (sequence partly withheld): f1 bacteriophage origin of replication; arrow indicates direction of (+) strand synthesis
  11623..11778   -  CDS            lacZα (fragment): LacZα fragment of β-galactosidase; lacZ fragment
  11780..11899   +  CDS            B (fragment): PORTL_LAMBD - Experimental evidence at protein level: Swiss-Prot protein existence level 1. Forms the portal vertex of the capsid (PubMed:6228056, PubMed:6232391). This portal plays critical roles in head assembly, genome packaging, neck/tail attachment, and genome ejection (Probable). The portal protein multimerizes as a single ring-shaped homododecamer arranged around a central channel (PubMed:6232391). Binds to the terminase subunits to form the packaging machine (PubMed:7799432). From Escherichia phage lambda (Bacteriophage lambda).
  12389..12768   +  enhancer       CMV enhancer: human cytomegalovirus immediate early enhancer
  12770..12891   +  promoter       chicken β-actin promoter (fragment): contains a 21-bp deletion relative to the standard chicken β-actin promoter
  12887..397     +  intron         chimeric intron (fragment) (across the origin): chimera between introns from chicken β-actin and rabbit β-globin
>Addgene plasmid #167885 | NAX_CAGGS_CAS9_m4_VPR_KanR neo | addgene full sequence | sequence record 354096 | Addgene Partial NGS Result
GGGCTCGGGGGAGGGGCGCGGCGGCCCCCGGAGCGCCGGCGGCTGTCGAGGCGCGGCGAGCCGCAGCCAT
TGCCTTTTATGGTAATCGTGCGAGAGGGCGCAGGGACTTCCTTTGTCCCAAATCTGTGCGGAGCCGAAAT
CTGGGAGGCGCCGCCGCACCCCCTCTAGCGGGCGCGGGGCGAAGCGGTGCGGCGCCGGCAGGAAGGAAAT
GGGCGGGGAGGGCCTTCGTGCGTCGCCGCGCCGCCGTCCCCTTCTCCCTCTCCAGCCTCGGGGCTGTCCG
CGGGGGGACGGCTGCCTTCGGGGGGGACGGGGCAGGGCGGGGTTCGGCTTCTGGCGTGTGACCGGCGGCT
CTAGAGCCTCTGCTAACCATGTTCATGCCTTCTTCTTTTTCCTACAGCTCCTGGGCAACGTGCTGGTTAT
TGTGCTGTCTCATCATTTTGGCAAAGAATCTAGATACCCTCGTAAAGGTCTAGAGCTAGCGAATTCGAAT
TTGCCACCATGGACAAGAAGTACTCCATTGGGCTCGCTATCGGCACAAACAGCGTCGGCTGGGCCGTCAT
TACGGACGAGTACAAGGTGCCGAGCAAAAAATTCAAAGTTCTGGGCAATACCGATCGCCACAGCATAAAG
AAGAACCTCATTGGCGCCCTCCTGTTCGACTCCGGGGAGACGGCCGAAGCCACGCGGCTCAAAAGAACAG
CACGGCGCAGATATACCCGCAGAAAGAATCGGATCTGCTACCTGCAGGAGATCTTTAGTAATGAGATGGC
TAAGGTGGATGACTCTTTCTTCCATAGGCTGGAGGAGTCCTTTTTGGTGGAGGAGGATAAAAAGCACGAG
CGCCACCCAATCTTTGGCAATATCGTGGACGAGGTGGCGTACCATGAAAAGTACCCAACCATATATCATC
TGAGGAAGAAGCTTGTAGACAGTACTGATAAGGCTGACTTGCGGTTGATCTATCTCGCGCTGGCGCATAT
GATCAAATTTCGGGGACACTTCCTCATCGAGGGGGACCTGAACCCAGACAACAGCGATGTCGACAAACTC
TTTATCCAACTGGTTCAGACTTACAATCAGCTTTTCGAAGAGAACCCGATCAACGCATCCGGAGTTGACG
CCAAAGCAATCCTGAGCGCTAGGCTGTCCAAATCCCGGCGGCTCGAAAACCTCATCGCACAGCTCCCTGG
GGAGAAGAAGAACGGCCTGTTTGGTAATCTTATCGCCCTGTCACTCGGGCTGACCCCCAACTTTAAATCT
AACTTCGACCTGGCCGAAGATGCCAAGCTTCAACTGAGCAAAGACACCTACGATGATGATCTCGACAATC
TGCTGGCCCAGATCGGCGACCAGTACGCAGACCTTTTTTTGGCGGCAAAGAACCTGTCAGACGCCATTCT
GCTGAGTGATATTCTGCGAGTGAACACGGAGATCACCAAAGCTCCGCTGAGCGCTAGTATGATCAAGCGC
TATGATGAGCACCACCAAGACTTGACTTTGCTGAAGGCCCTTGTCAGACAGCAACTGCCTGAGAAGTACA
AGGAAATTTTCTTCGATCAGTCTAAAAATGGCTACGCCGGATACATTGACGGCGGAGCAAGCCAGGAGGA
ATTTTACAAATTTATTAAGCCCATCTTGGAAAAAATGGACGGCACCGAGGAGCTGCTGGTAAAGCTTAAC
AGAGAAGATCTGTTGCGCAAACAGCGCACTTTCGACAATGGAAGCATCCCCCACCAGATTCACCTGGGCG
AACTGCACGCTATCCTCAGGCGGCAAGAGGATTTCTACCCCTTTTTGAAAGATAACAGGGAAAAGATTGA
GAAAATCCTCACATTTCGGATACCCTACTATGTAGGCCCCCTCGCCCGGGGAAATTCCAGATTCGCGTGG
ATGACTCGCAAATCAGAAGAGACCATCACTCCCTGGAACTTCGAGGAAGTCGTGGATAAGGGGGCCTCTG
CCCAGTCCTTCATCGAAAGGATGACTAACTTTGATAAAAATCTGCCTAACGAAAAGGTGCTTCCTAAACA
CTCTCTGCTGTACGAGTACTTCACAGTTTATAACGAGCTCACCAAGGTCAAATACGTCACAGAAGGGATG
AGAAAGCCAGCATTCCTGTCTGGAGAGCAGAAGAAAGCTATCGTGGACCTCCTCTTCAAGACGAACCGGA
AAGTTACCGTGAAACAGCTCAAAGAAGACTATTTCAAAAAGATTGAATGTTTCGACTCTGTTGAAATCAG
CGGAGTGGAGGATCGCTTCAACGCATCCCTGGGAACGTATCACGATCTCCTGAAAATCATTAAAGACAAG
GACTTCCTGGACAATGAGGAGAACGAGGACATTCTTGAGGACATTGTCCTCACCCTTACGTTGTTTGAAG
ATAGGGAGATGATTGAAGAACGCTTGAAAACTTACGCTCATCTCTTCGACGACAAAGTCATGAAACAGCT
CAAGAGGCGCCGATATACAGGATGGGGGCGGCTGTCAAGAAAACTGATCAATGGGATCCGAGACAAGCAG
AGTGGAAAGACAATCCTGGATTTTCTTAAGTCCGATGGATTTGCCAACCGGAACTTCATGCAGTTGATCC
ATGATGACTCTCTCACCTTTAAGGAGGACATCCAGAAAGCACAAGTTTCTGGCCAGGGGGACAGTCTTCA
CGAGCACATCGCTAATCTTGCAGGTAGCCCAGCTATCAAAAAGGGAATACTGCAGACCGTTAAGGTCGTG
GATGAACTCGTCAAAGTAATGGGAAGGCATAAGCCCGAGAATATCGTTATCGAGATGGCCCGAGAGAACC
AAACTACCCAGAAGGGACAGAAGAACAGTAGGGAAAGGATGAAGAGGATTGAAGAGGGTATAAAAGAACT
GGGGTCCCAAATCCTTAAGGAACACCCAGTTGAAAACACCCAGCTTCAGAATGAGAAGCTCTACCTGTAC
TACCTGCAGAACGGCAGGGACATGTACGTGGATCAGGAACTGGACATCAATCGGCTCTCCGACTACGACG
TGGCTGCTATCGTGCCCCAGTCTTTTCTCAAAGATGATTCTATTGATAATAAAGTGTTGACAAGATCCGA
TAAAGCTAGAGGGAAGAGTGATAACGTCCCCTCAGAAGAAGTTGTCAAGAAAATGAAAAATTATTGGCGG
CAGCTGCTGAACGCCAAACTGATCACACAACGGAAGTTCGATAATCTGACTAAGGCTGAACGAGGTGGCC
TGTCTGAGTTGGATAAAGCCGGCTTCATCAAAAGGCAGCTTGTTGAGACACGCCAGATCACCAAGCACGT
GGCCCAAATTCTCGATTCACGCATGAACACCAAGTACGATGAAAATGACAAACTGATTCGAGAGGTGAAA
GTTATTACTCTGAAGTCTAAGCTGGTCTCAGATTTCAGAAAGGACTTTCAGTTTTATAAGGTGAGAGAGA
TCAACAATTACCACCATGCGCATGATGCCTACCTGAATGCAGTGGTAGGCACTGCACTTATCAAAAAATA
TCCCAAGCTTGAATCTGAATTTGTTTACGGAGACTATAAAGTGTACGATGTTAGGAAAATGATCGCAAAG
TCTGAGCAGGAAATAGGCAAGGCCACCGCTAAGTACTTCTTTTACAGCAATATTATGAATTTTTTCAAGA
CCGAGATTACACTGGCCAATGGAGAGATTCGGAAGCGACCACTTATCGAAACAAACGGAGAAACAGGAGA
AATCGTGTGGGACAAGGGTAGGGATTTCGCGACAGTCCGGAAGGTCCTGTCCATGCCGCAGGTGAACATC
GTTAAAAAGACCGAAGTACAGACCGGAGGCTTCTCCAAGGAAAGTATCCTCCCGAAAAGGAACAGCGACA
AGCTGATCGCACGCAAAAAAGATTGGGACCCCAAGAAATACGGCGGATTCGATTCTCCTACAGTCGCTTA
CAGTGTACTGGTTGTGGCCAAAGTGGAGAAAGGGAAGTCTAAAAAACTCAAAAGCGTCAAGGAACTGCTG
GGCATCACAATCATGGAGCGATCAAGCTTCGAAAAAAACCCCATCGACTTTCTCGAGGCGAAAGGATATA
AAGAGGTCAAAAAAGACCTCATCATTAAGCTTCCCAAGTACTCTCTCTTTGAGCTTGAAAACGGCCGGAA
ACGAATGCTCGCTAGTGCGGGCGAGCTGCAGAAAGGTAACGAGCTGGCACTGCCCTCTAAATACGTTAAT
TTCTTGTATCTGGCCAGCCACTATGAAAAGCTCAAAGGGTCTCCCGAAGATAATGAGCAGAAGCAGCTGT
TCGTGGAACAACACAAACACTACCTTGATGAGATCATCGAGCAAATAAGCGAATTCTCCAAAAGAGTGAT
CCTCGCCGACGCTAACCTCGATAAGGTGCTTTCTGCTTACAATAAGCACAGGGATAAGCCCATCAGGGAG
CAGGCAGAAAACATTATCCACTTGTTTACTCTGACCAACTTGGGCGCGCCTGCAGCCTTCAAGTACTTCG
ACACCACCATAGACAGAAAGCGGTACACCTCTACAAAGGAGGTCCTGGACGCCACACTGATTCATCAGTC
AATTACGGGGCTCTATGAAACAAGAATCGACCTCTCTCAGCTCGGTGGAGACAGCAGGGCTGACCCCAAG
AAGAAGAGGAAGGTGGAGGCCAGCGGTTCCGGACGGGCTGACGCATTGGACGATTTTGATCTGGATATGC
TGGGAAGTGACGCCCTCGATGATTTTGACCTTGACATGCTTGGTTCGGATGCCCTTGATGACTTTGACCT
CGACATGCTCGGCAGTGACGCCCTTGATGATTTCGACCTGGACATGCTGATTAACTCTAGAAGTTCCGGA
TCTCCGAAAAAGAAACGCAAAGTTGGTAGCCAGTACCTGCCCGACACCGACGACCGGCACCGGATCGAGG
AAAAGCGGAAGCGGACCTACGAGACATTCAAGAGCATCATGAAGAAGTCCCCCTTCAGCGGCCCCACCGA
CCCTAGACCTCCACCTAGAAGAATCGCCGTGCCCAGCAGATCCAGCGCCAGCGTGCCAAAACCTGCCCCC
CAGCCTTACCCCTTCACCAGCAGCCTGAGCACCATCAACTACGACGAGTTCCCTACCATGGTGTTCCCCA
GCGGCCAGATCTCTCAGGCCTCTGCTCTGGCTCCAGCCCCTCCTCAGGTGCTGCCTCAGGCTCCTGCTCC
TGCACCAGCTCCAGCCATGGTGTCTGCACTGGCTCAGGCACCAGCACCCGTGCCTGTGCTGGCTCCTGGA
CCTCCACAGGCTGTGGCTCCACCAGCCCCTAAACCTACACAGGCCGGCGAGGGCACACTGTCTGAAGCTC
TGCTGCAGCTGCAGTTCGACGACGAGGATCTGGGAGCCCTGCTGGGAAACAGCACCGATCCTGCCGTGTT
CACCGACCTGGCCAGCGTGGACAACAGCGAGTTCCAGCAGCTGCTGAACCAGGGCATCCCTGTGGCCCCT
CACACCACCGAGCCCATGCTGATGGAATACCCCGAGGCCATCACCCGGCTCGTGACAGGCGCTCAGAGGC
CTCCTGATCCAGCTCCTGCCCCTCTGGGAGCACCAGGCCTGCCTAATGGACTGCTGTCTGGCGACGAGGA
CTTCAGCTCTATCGCCGACATGGACTTCTCCGCACTGCTGGGTAGCGGATCGGGATCTCGGGATTCCAGG
GAAGGGATGTTTTTGCCGAAGCCTGAGGCCGGCTCCGCTATTAGTGACGTGTTTGAGGGCCGCGAGGTGT
GCCAGCCAAAACGAATCCGGCCATTTCATCCTCCAGGAAGTCCATGGGCCAACCGCCCACTCCCCGCCAG
CCTCGCACCAACACCAACCGGTCCAGTACATGAGCCAGTCGGGTCACTGACCCCGGCACCAGTCCCTCAG
CCACTGGATCCAGCGCCCGCAGTGACTCCCGAGGCCAGTCACCTGTTGGAGGATCCCGATGAAGAGACGA
GCCAGGCTGTCAAAGCCCTTCGGGAGATGGCCGATACTGTGATTCCCCAGAAGGAAGAGGCTGCAATCTG
TGGCCAAATGGACCTTTCCCATCCGCCCCCAAGGGGCCATCTGGATGAGCTGACAACCACACTTGAGTCC
ATGACCGAGGATCTGAACCTGGACTCACCCCTGACCCCGGAATTGAACGAGATTCTGGATACCTTCCTGA
ACGACGAGTGCCTCTTGCATGCCATGCATATCAGCACAGGACTGTCCATCTTCGACACATCTCTGTTTTG
AGTTTAAACGGGGGAGGCTAACTGAAACACGGAAGGAGACAATACCGGAAGGAACCCGCGCTATGACGGC
AATAAAAAGACAGAATAAAACGCACGGGTGTTGGGTCGTTTGTTCATAAACGCGGGGTTCGGTCCCAGGG
CTGGCACTCTGTCGATACCCCACCGAGACCCCATTGGGGCCAATACGCCCGCGTTTCTTCCTTTTCCCCA
CCCCACCCCCCAAGTTCGGGTGAAGGCCCAGGGCTCGCAGCCAACGTCGGGGCGGCAGGCCCTGCCATAG
CAGATCTGCGAAATCGGATCCGCGGCCGCACTGATTCTAGCTGCAGAGGCTCCGGTGCCCGTCAGTGGGC
AGAGCGCACATCGCCCACAGCCCCCGAGAAGTTGGGGGGAGGGGTCGGCAATTGAACCGGTGCCTAGAGA
AGGTGGCGCGGGGTAAACTGGGAAAGTGATGTCGTGTACTGGCTCCGCCTTTTTCCCGAGGGTGGGGGAG
AACCGTATATAAGTGCAGTAGTCGCCGTGAACGTTCTTTTTCGCAACGGGTTTGCCGCCAGAACACAGGA
TCCTCGAGCCACCATGATTGAACAAGATGGATTGCACGCAGGTTCTCCGGCCGCTTGGGTGGAGAGGCTA
TTCGGCTATGACTGGGCACAACAGACAATCGGCTGCTCTGATGCCGCCGTGTTCCGGCTGTCAGCGCAGG
GGCGCCCGGTTCTTTTTGTCAAGACCGACCTGTCCGGTGCCCTGAATGAACTGCAAGACGAGGCAGCGCG
GCTATCGTGGCTGGCCACGACGGGCGTTCCTTGCGCAGCTGTGCTCGACGTTGTCACTGAAGCGGGAAGG
GACTGGCTGCTATTGGGCGAAGTGCCGGGGCAGGATCTCCTGTCATCTCACCTTGCTCCTGCCGAGAAAG
TATCCATCATGGCTGATGCAATGCGGCGGCTGCATACGCTTGATCCGGCTACCTGCCCATTCGACCACCA
AGCGAAACATCGCATCGAGCGAGCACGTACTCGGATGGAAGCCGGTCTTGTCGATCAGGATGATCTGGAC
GAAGAGCATCAGGGGCTCGCGCCAGCCGAACTGTTCGCCAGGCTCAAGGCGAGCATGCCCGACGGCGAGG
ATCTCGTCGTGACCCATGGCGATGCCTGCTTGCCGAATATCATGGTGGAAAATGGCCGCTTTTCTGGATT
CATCGACTGTGGCCGGCTGGGTGTGGCGGACCGCTATCAGGACATAGCGTTGGCTACCCGTGATATTGCT
GAAGAGCTTGGCGGCGAATGGGCTGACCGCTTCCTCGTGCTTTACGGTATCGCCGCTCCCGATTCGCAGC
GCATCGCCTTCTATCGCCTTCTTGACGAGTTCTTCTGAGTTAACTTGTTTATTGCAGCTTATAATGGTTA
CAAATAAAGCAATAGCATCACAAATTTCACAAATAAAGCATTTTTTTCACTGCATTCTAGTTGTGGTTTG
TCCAAACTCATCAATGTATCTTATCATGTCTGGAATTGACTCAAATGATGTCAATTAGTCTATCAGAAGC
TCATCTGGTCTCCCTTCCGGGGGACAAGACATCCCTGTTTAATATTTAAACAGCAGTGTTCCCAAACTGG
GTTCTTATATCCCTTGCTCTGGTCAACCAGGTTGCAGGGTTTCCTGTCCTCACAGGAACGAAGTCCCTAA
AGAAACAGTGGCAGCCAGGTTTAGCCCCGGAATTGACTGGATTCCTTTTTTAGGGCCCATTGGTATGGCT
TTTTCCCCGTATCCCCCCAGGTGTCTGCAGGCTCAAAGAGCAGCGAGAAGCGTTCAGAGGAAAGCGATCC
CGTGCCACCTTCCCCGTGCCCGGGCTGTCCCCGCACGCTGCCGGCTCGGGGATGCGGGGGGAGCGCCGGA
CCGGAGCGGAGCCCCGGGCGGCTCGCTGCTGCCCCCTAGCGGGGGAGGGACGTAATTACATCCCTGGGGG
CTTTGGGGGGGGGCTGTCCCTGATATCTATAACAAGAAAATATATATATAATAAGTTATCACGTAAGTAG
AACATGAAATAACAATATAATTATCGTATGAGTTAAATCTTAAAAGTCACGTAAAAGATAATCATGCGTC
ATTTTGACTCACGCGGTCGTTATAGTTCAAAATCAGTGACACTTACCGCATTGACAAGCACGCCTCACGG
GAGCTCCAAGCGGCGACTGAGATGTCCTAAATGCACAGCGACGGATTCGCGCTATTTAGAAAGAGAGAGC
AATATTTCAAGAATGCATGCGTCAATTTTACGCAGACTATCTTTCTAGGGTTAATCTAGCTGCATCAGGA
TCATATCGTCGGGTCTTTTTTCCGGCTCAGTCATCGCCCAAGCTGGCGCTATCTGGGCATCGGGGAGGAA
GAAGCCCGTGCCTTTTCCCGCGAGGTTGAAGCGGCATGGAAAGAGTTTGCCGAGGATGACTGCTGCTGCA
TTGACGTTGAGCGAAAACGCACGTTTACCATGATGATTCGGGAAGGTGTGGCCATGCACGCCTTTAACGG
TGAACTGTTCGTTCAGGCCACCTGGGATACCAGTTCGTCGCGGCTTTTCCGGACACAGTTCCGGATGGTC
AGCCCGAAGCGCATCAGCAACCCGAACAATACCGGCGACAGCCGGAACTGCCGTGCCGGTGTGCAGATTA
ATGACAGCGGTGCGGCGCTGGGATATTACGTCAGCGAGGACGGGTATCCTGGCTGGATGCCGCAGAAATG
GACATGGATACCCCGTGAGTTACCCGGCGGGCGCGCTTGGCGTAATCATGGTCATAGCTGTTTCCTGTGT
GAAATTGTTATCCGCTCACAATTCCACACAACATACGAGCCGGAAGCATAAAGTGTAAAGCCTGGGGTGC
CTAATGAGTGAGCTAACTCACATTAATTGCGTTGCGCTCACTGCCCGCTTTCCAGTCGGGAAACCTGTCG
TGCCAGCTGCATTAATGAATCGGCCAACGCGCGGGGAGAGGCGGTTTGCGTATTGGGCGCTCTTCCGCTT
CCTCGCTCACTGACTCGCTGCGCTCGGTCGTTCGGCTGCGGCGAGCGGTATCAGCTCACTCAAAGGCGGT
AATACGGTTATCCACAGAATCAGGGGATAACGCAGGAAAGAACATGTGAGCAAAAGGCCAGCAAAAGGCC
AGGAACCGTAAAAAGGCCGCGTTGCTGGCGTTTTTCCATAGGCTCCGCCCCCCTGACGAGCATCACAAAA
ATCGACGCTCAAGTCAGAGGTGGCGAAACCCGACAGGACTATAAAGATACCAGGCGTTTCCCCCTGGAAG
CTCCCTCGTGCGCTCTCCTGTTCCGACCCTGCCGCTTACCGGATACCTGTCCGCCTTTCTCCCTTCGGGA
AGCGTGGCGCTTTCTCATAGCTCACGCTGTAGGTATCTCAGTTCGGTGTAGGTCGTTCGCTCCAAGCTGG
GCTGTGTGCACGAACCCCCCGTTCAGCCCGACCGCTGCGCCTTATCCGGTAACTATCGTCTTGAGTCCAA
CCCGGTAAGACACGACTTATCGCCACTGGCAGCAGCCACTGGTAACAGGATTAGCAGAGCGAGGTATGTA
GGCGGTGCTACAGAGTTCTTGAAGTGGTGGCCTAACTACGGCTACACTAGAAGAACAGTATTTGGTATCT
GCGCTCTGCTGAAGCCAGTTACCTTCGGAAAAAGAGTTGGTAGCTCTTGATCCGGCAAACAAACCACCGC
TGGTAGCGGTGGTTTTTTTGTTTGCAAGCAGCAGATTACGCGCAGAAAAAAAGGATCTCAAGAAGATCCT
TTGATCTTTTCTACGGGGTCTGACGCTCAGTGGAACGAAAACTCACGTTAAGGGATTTTGGTCATGAGAT
TATCAAAAAGGATCTTCACCTAGATCCTTTTAAATTAAAAATGAAGTTTTAAATCAATCTAAAGTATATA
TGAGTAAACTTGGTCTGACAGTTACCAATGCTTAATCAGTGAGGCACCTATCTCAGCGATCTGTCTATTT
CGTTCATCCATAGTTGCCTGACTCCCCGTCGTGTAGATAACTACGATACGGGAGGGCTTACCATCTGGCC
CCAGTGCTGCAATGATACCGCGAGACCCACGCTCACCGGCTCCAGATTTATCAGCAATAAACCAGCCAGC
CGGAAGGGCCGAGCGCAGAAGTGGTCCTGCAACTTTATCCGCCTCCATCCAGTCTATTAATTGTTGCCGG
GAAGCTAGAGTAAGTAGTTCGCCAGTTAATAGTTTGCGCAACGTTGTTGCCATTGCTACAGGCATCGTGG
TGTCACGCTCGTCGTTTGGTATGGCTTCATTCAGCTCCGGTTCCCAACGATCAAGGCGAGTTACATGATC
CCCCATGTTGTGCAAAAAAGCGGTTAGCTCCTTCGGTCCTCCGATCGTTGTCAGAAGTAAGTTGGCCGCA
GTGTTATCACTCATGGTTATGGCAGCACTGCATAATTCTCTTACTGTCATGCCATCCGTAAGATGCTTTT
CTGTGACTGGTGAGTACTCAACCAAGTCATTCTGAGAATAGTGTATGCGGCGACCGAGTTGCTCTTGCCC
GGCGTCAATACGGGATAATACCGCGCCACATAGCAGAACTTTAAAAGTGCTCATCATTGGAAAACGTTCT
TCGGGGCGAAAACTCTCAAGGATCTTACCGCTGTTGAGATCCAGTTCGATGTAACCCACTCGTGCACCCA
ACTGATCTTCAGCATCTTTTACTTTCACCAGCGTTTCTGGGTGAGCAAAAACAGGAAGGCAAAATGCCGC
AAAAAAGGGAATAAGGGCGACACGGAAATGTTGAATACTCATACTCTTCCTTTTTCAATATTATTGAAGC
ATTTATCAGGGTTATTGTCTCATGAGCGGATACATATTTGAATGTATTTAGAAAAATAAACAAATAGGGG
TTCCGCGCACATTTCCCCGAAAAGTGCCACCTAAATTGTAAGCGTTAATATTTTGTTAAAATTCGCGTTA
AATTTTTGTTAAATCAGCTCATTTTTTAACCAATAGGCCGAAATCGGCAAAATCCCTTATAAATCAAAAG
AATAGACCGAGATAGGGT
[37 nt withheld, positions 11289-11325]
AAAGAACGTGGACTCCAACGTCAAAGG
[49 nt withheld, positions 11353-11401]
T
[91 nt withheld, positions 11403-11493]
G
[124 nt withheld, positions 11495-11618]
CCCATTCGCCATTCAGGCTGCGCAACTGTTGGGAAGGGCGATCGGTGCGGGCCTCTTCGCTATTACGCCA
GCTGGCGAAAGGGGGATGTGCTGCAAGGCGATTAAGTTGGGTAACGCCAGGGTTTTCCCAGTCACGACGT
TGTAAAACGACGGCCAGTGAGCGCGCCTCGTTCATTCACGTTTTTGAACCCGTGGAGGACGGGCAGACTC
GCGGTGCAAATGTGTTTTACAGCGTGATGGAGCAGATGAAGATGCTCGACACGCTGCAGAACACGCAGCT
AGATTAACCCTAGAAAGATAATCATATTGTGACGTACGTTAAAGATAATCATGTGTAAAATTGACGCATG
TGTTTTATCGGTCTGTATATCGAGGTTTATTTATTAATTTGAATAGATATTAAGTTTTATTATATTTACA
CTTACATACTAATAATAAATTCAACAAACAATTTATTTATGTTTATTTATTTATTAAAAAAAACAAAAAC
TCAAAATTTCTTCTATAAAGTAACAAAACTTTTATGAGGGACAGCCCCCCCCCAAAGCCCCCAGGGATGT
AATTACGTCCCTCCCCCGCTAGGGGGCAGCAGCGAGCCGCCCGGGGCTCCGCTCCGGTCCGGCGCTCCCC
CCGCATCCCCGAGCCGGCAGCGTGCGGGGACAGCCCGGGCACGGGGAAGGTGGCACGGGATCGCTTTCCT
CTGAACGCTTCTCGCTGCTCTTTGAGCCTGCAGACACCTGGGGGGATACGGGGAAAAGGCCTCCACGGCC
GACATTGATTATTGACTAGTTATTAATAGTAATCAATTACGGGGTCATTAGTTCATAGCCCATATATGGA
GTTCCGCGTTACATAACTTACGGTAAATGGCCCGCCTGGCTGACCGCCCAACGACCCCCGCCCATTGACG
TCAATAATGACGTATGTTCCCATAGTAACGCCAATAGGGACTTTCCATTGACGTCAATGGGTGGAGTATT
TACGGTAAACTGCCCACTTGGCAGTACATCAAGTGTATCATATGCCAAGTACGCCCCCTATTGACGTCAA
TGACGGTAAATGGCCCGCCTGGCATTATGCCCAGTACATGACCTTATGGGACTTTCCTACTTGGCAGTAC
ATCTACGTATTAGTCATCGCTATTACCATGGTCGAGGTGAGCCCCACGTTCTGCTTCACTCTCCCCATCT
CCCCCCCCTCCCCACCCCCAATTTTGTATTTATTTATTTTTTAATTATTTTGTGCAGCGATGGGGGCGGG
GGGGGGGGGGGGG
